Addgene plasmid #198862: pTopo_Ex2Donor_pPGK-PURO
Purpose: Donor template for CRISPR/Cas9 targeting of TERT Ex2
Depositing lab: Agnel Sfeir. Depositing organization: Memorial Sloan-Kettering Cancer Center. Publication: Single-Molecule Imaging of Telomerase RNA Reveals a Recruitment-Retention Model for Telomere Elongation. Laprade H, Querido E, Smith MJ, Guerit D, Crimmins H, Conomos D, Pourret E, Chartrand P, Sfeir A. Mol Cell. 2020 Jul 2;79(1):115-126.e6. doi: 10.1016/j.molcel.2020.05.005. Epub 2020 Jun 3. PubMed 32497497.
Backbone
  Vector backbone: pTOPO
  Backbone size w/o insert (bp): 3519
  Total vector size (bp): 5885
  Vector type: Mammalian Expression
  Selectable markers: Neomycin (select with G418) ; Bleomycin
Growth in bacteria
  Bacterial resistance: Kanamycin, 50 μg/mL
  Growth temperature: 37°C
  Growth strain: NEB Stable
  Copy number: Unknown
Gene/Insert
  Gene/Insert name: PURO
  Insert size (bp): 2366
  Promoter: PGK
  Cloning method: TOPO Cloning
  Sequencing primers: 5′ GTGGCCCAGTGCCTGGTGT; 3′ GAACCCAGAAAGATGGTCTCCAC
Terms and licenses: Academic/Nonprofit Terms; Industry Terms: Not Available to Industry
How to cite: pTopo_Ex2Donor_pPGK-PURO was a gift from Agnel Sfeir (Addgene plasmid # 198862 ; http://n2t.net/addgene:198862 ; RRID:Addgene_198862)
