[The description below was written by a language model from this plasmid's Addgene catalogue record and pLannotate feature annotations shown in this document.]
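Description:
pTopo_Ex2Donor_pPGK-PURO is a homology-directed repair donor plasmid built in a pTOPO cloning backbone. It is intended as the template for CRISPR/Cas9 targeting of exon 2 of the human telomerase reverse transcriptase gene (TERT). The plasmid is about 5.9 kb and replicates in E. coli from a high-copy ColE1/pUC-type origin under kanamycin selection, conferred by the Tn5-derived NeoR/KanR gene. A BleoR (Sh ble) cassette is also present on the backbone. The catalogue lists neomycin and bleomycin as selectable markers, but these appear to be backbone elements rather than the functional selection used in the targeting design. Other TOPO vector remnants flank the cloning site: the lac promoter/operator, SP6 and T7 phage promoters, and fragments of lacZα and ccdB, which in this vector family provide selection against plasmids lacking an insert.

The roughly 2.4 kb insert consists of two annotated hTERT fragments of about 350 and 530 bp, which presumably act as the left and right homology arms. Between them sits a selection cassette made up of the mouse PGK promoter, the puromycin N-acetyltransferase gene and an SV40 polyadenylation signal. When the donor is co-delivered with Cas9 and a guide RNA cutting in TERT exon 2, recombination through the arms would place the PGK-puro cassette in the endogenous locus. Edited cells could then be enriched with puromycin. Inserting a promoter-driven, polyadenylated cassette into the coding exon would be expected to interrupt TERT, but the record gives the purpose only as exon 2 targeting. It does not specify the intended genetic outcome, the guide RNA used or the cell type. The associated study concerns imaging of telomerase RNA and telomerase recruitment to telomeres.
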