Features (pLannotate 1.2.2; 19 found; start..end, strand, type, name):
    101..122     +  protein_bind   CAP binding site: CAP binding activates transcription in the presence of cAMP. E. coli catabolite activator protein
    137..167     +  promoter       lac promoter: promoter for the E. coli lac operon
    175..191     +  protein_bind   lac operator: The lac repressor binds to the lac operator to inhibit transcription in E. coli. This inhibition can be relieved by adding lactose or isopropyl-β-D-thiogalactopyranoside (IPTG). lac repressor encoded by lacI
    233..251     +  promoter       SP6 promoter: promoter for bacteriophage SP6 RNA polymerase
    501..853     +  CDS            hTERT (fragment): human telomerase reverse transcriptase, the catalytic subunit of telomerase; TERT; prevents telomere shortening and allows postsenescent cells to proliferate beyond crisis (Counter et al., 1998); also known as EST2
    882..1381    +  promoter       PGK promoter: mouse phosphoglycerate kinase 1 promoter
   1421..2020    +  CDS            PuroR (fragment): puromycin N-acetyltransferase; pac from Streptomyces; confers resistance to puromycin
   2029..2150    +  polyA_signal   SV40 poly(A) signal: SV40 polyadenylation signal
   2162..2695    +  CDS            hTERT (fragment): human telomerase reverse transcriptase, the catalytic subunit of telomerase; TERT; prevents telomere shortening and allows postsenescent cells to proliferate beyond crisis (Counter et al., 1998); also known as EST2
   2766..2784    -  promoter       T7 promoter: promoter for bacteriophage T7 RNA polymerase
   2787..2934    +  CDS            lacZα (fragment): LacZα fragment of β-galactosidase; lacZ fragment
   2944..3247    +  CDS            ccdB (fragment): CcdB, a bacterial toxin that poisons DNA gyrase; ccdB; Plasmids containing the ccdB gene cannot be propagated in standard E. coli strains.
   3295..3564    +  CDS            tnpA (fragment): TN5P_ECOLX - Also known as tnp. Experimental evidence at protein level: Swiss-Prot protein existence level 1. Mediates transposition of transposon Tn5 by a 'cut and paste' mechanism. First, the monomeric transposase binds the 19 bp inverted DNA repeats flanking the transposon. Then, dimerization of the DNA- bound transposase creates a synaptic DNA complex. After nicking of the first DNA strand, excision of the transposon proceeds through a series of intermediates. The transposase then mediates the insertion of the transposon at a new site by strand transfer. The activity of the wild- type tran
   3596..4390    +  CDS            NeoR/KanR: aminoglycoside phosphotransferase from Tn5; aph(3')-II (or nptII); confers resistance to neomycin, kanamycin, and G418 (Geneticin®)
   4411..4461    -  misc_feature   bom (fragment): basis of mobility region from pBR322
   4488..4576    +  promoter       AmpR promoter (fragment): bla
   4596..4970    +  CDS            BleoR: antibiotic-binding protein; Sh ble from Streptoalloteichus hindustanus; confers resistance to bleomycin, phleomycin, and Zeocin™
   5108..5696    +  rep_origin     ori: high-copy-number ColE1/pMB1/pBR322/pUC origin of replication
   5879..88      +  CDS            lacI (fragment) (across the origin): lac repressor; lacI; The lac repressor binds to the lac operator to inhibit transcription in E. coli. This inhibition can be relieved by adding lactose or isopropyl-β-D-thiogalactopyranoside (IPTG).
>Addgene plasmid #198862 | pTopo_Ex2Donor_pPGK-PURO | addgene full sequence | sequence record 388908 | Addgene NGS Result
CAATACGCAAACCGCCTCTCCCCGCGCGTTGGCCGATTCATTAATGCAGCTGGCACGACAGGTTTCCCGA
CTGGAAAGCGGGCAGTGAGCGCAACGCAATTAATGTGAGTTAGCTCACTCATTAGGCACCCCAGGCTTTA
CACTTTATGCTTCCGGCTCGTATGTTGTGTGGAATTGTGAGCGGATAACAATTTCACACAGGAAACAGCT
ATGACCATGATTACGCCAAGCTATTTAGGTGACACTATAGAATACTCAAGCTATGCATCAAGCTTGGTAC
CGAGCTCGGATCCACTAGTAACGGCCGCCAGTGTGCTGGAATTCGCCCTTGTGGCCCAGTGCCTGGTGTG
CGTGCCCTGGGACGCACGGCCGCCCCCCGCCGCCCCCTCCTTCCGCCAGGTGGGCCTCCCCGGGGTCGGC
GTCCGGCTGGGGTTGAGGGCGGCCGGGGGGAACCAGCGACATGCGGAGAGCAGCGCAGGCGACTCAGGGC
GCTTCCCCCGCAGGTGTCCTGCCTGAAGGAGCTGGTGGCCCGAGTGCTGCAGAGGCTGTGCGAGCGCGGC
GCGAAGAACGTGCTGGCCTTCGGCTTCGCGCTGCTGGACGGGGCCCGCGGGGGCCCCCCCGAGGCCTTCA
CCACCAGCGTAAGCAGCTACCTGCCCAACACGGTGACCGACGCACTGCGGGGGAGCGGGGCGTGGGGGCT
GCTGCTGCGCCGCGTGGGCGACGACGTGCTGGTTCACCTGCTGGCACGCTGCGCGCTCTTTGTGCTGGTG
GCTCCCAGCTGCGCCTACCAGGTGTGCGGGCCGCCGCTGTACCAGCTCGGCGCTGCCACTCAGGCCCGGC
CCCCGCCACACGCAAAAGGGTCCCAAATGAATGAATGAACCGGGTAGGGGAGGCGCTTTTCCCAAGGCAG
TCTGGAGCATGCGCTTTAGCAGCCCCGCTGGGCACTTGGCGCTACACAAGTGGCCTCTGGCCTCGCACAC
ATTCCACATCCACCGGTAGGCGCCAACCGGCTCCGTTCTTTGGTGGCCCCTTCGCGCCACCTTCTACTCC
TCCCCTAGTCAGGAAGTTCCCCCCCGCCCCGCAGCTCGCGTCGTGCAGGACGTGACAAATGGAAGTAGCA
CGTCTCACTAGTCTCGTGCAGATGGACAGCACCGCTGAGCAATGGAAGCGGGTAGGCCTTTGGGGCAGCG
GCCAATAGCAGCTTTGCTCCTTCGCTTTCTGGGCTCAGAGGCTGGGAAGGGGTGGGTCCGGGGGCGGGCT
CAGGGGCGGGCTCAGGGGCGGGGCGGGCGCCCGAAGGTCCTCCGGAGGCCCGGCATTCTGCACGCTTCAA
AAGCGCACGTCTGCCGCGCTGTTCTCCTCTTCCTCATCTCCGGGCCTTTCGACCTGCATCCATCTAGATC
TCGAGCAGCTGAAGCTTACCATGACCGAGTACAAGCCCACGGTGCGCCTCGCCACCCGCGACGACGTCCC
CAGGGCCGTACGCACCCTCGCCGCCGCGTTCGCCGACTACCCCGCCACGCGCCACACCGTCGATCCGGAC
CGCCACATCGAGCGGGTCACCGAGCTGCAAGAACTCTTCCTCACGCGCGTCGGGCTCGACATCGGCAAGG
TGTGGGTCGCGGACGACGGCGCCGCGGTGGCGGTCTGGACCACGCCGGAGAGCGTCGAAGCGGGGGCGGT
GTTCGCCGAGATCGGCCCGCGCATGGCCGAGTTGAGCGGTTCCCGGCTGGCCGCGCAGCAACAGATGGAA
GGCCTCCTGGCGCCGCACCGGCCCAAGGAGCCCGCGTGGTTCCTGGCCACCGTCGGCGTCTCGCCCGACC
ACCAGGGCAAGGGTCTGGGCAGCGCCGTCGTGCTCCCCGGAGTGGAGGCGGCCGAGCGCGCCGGGGTGCC
CGCCTTCCTGGAAACCTCCGCGCCCCGCAACCTCCCCTTCTACGAGCGGCTCGGCTTCACCGTCACCGCC
GACGTCGAGGTGCCCGAAGGACCGCGCACCTGGTGCATGACCCGCAAGCCCGGTGCCTGAGCGGCCGCAA
CTTGTTTATTGCAGCTTATAATGGTTACAAATAAAGCAATAGCATCACAAATTTCACAAATAAAGCATTT
TTTTCACTGCATTCTAGTTGTGGTTTGTCCAAACTCATCAATGTATCTTAGGGTCCCTTTTTAGTGGACC
CCGAAGGCGTCTGGGATGCGAACGGGCCTGGAACCATAGCGTCAGGGAGGCCGGGGTCCCCCTGGGCCTG
CCAGCCCCGGGTGCGAGGAGGCGCGGGGGCAGTGCCAGCCGAAGTCTGCCGTTGCCCAAGAGGCCCAGGC
GTGGCGCTGCCCCTGAGCCGGAGCGGACGCCCGTTGGGCAGGGGTCCTGGGCCCACCCGGGCAGGACGCG
TGGACCGAGTGACCGTGGTTTCTGTGTGGTGTCACCTGCCAGACCCGCCGAAGAAGCCACCTCTTTGGAG
GGTGCGCTCTCTGGCACGCGCCACTCCCACCCATCCGTGGGCCGCCAGCACCACGCGGGCCCCCCATCCA
CATCGCGGCCACCACGTCCCTGGGACACGCCTTGTCCCCCGGTGTACGCCGAGACCAAGCACTTCCTCTA
CTCCTCAGGCGACAAGGAGCAGCTGCGGCCCTCCTTCCTACTCAGCTCTCTGAGGCCCAGCCTGACTGGC
GCTCGGAGGCTCGTGGAGACCATCTTTCTGGGTTCAAGGGCGAATTCTGCAGATATCCATCACACTGGCG
GCCGCTCGAGCATGCATCTAGAGGGCCCAATTCGCCCTATAGTGAGTCGTATTACAATTCACTGGCCGTC
GTTTTACAACGTCGTGACTGGGAAAACCCTGGCGTTACCCAACTTAATCGCCTTGCAGCACATCCCCCTT
TCGCCAGCTGGCGTAATAGCGAAGAGGCCCGCACCGATCGCCCTTCCCAACAGTTGCGCAGCCTATACGT
ACGGCAGTTTAAGGTTTACACCTATAAAAGAGAGAGCCGTTATCGTCTGTTTGTGGATGTACAGAGTGAT
ATTATTGACACGCCGGGGCGACGGATGGTGATCCCCCTGGCCAGTGCACGTCTGCTGTCAGATAAAGTCT
CCCGTGAACTTTACCCGGTGGTGCATATCGGGGATGAAAGCTGGCGCATGATGACCACCGATATGGCCAG
TGTGCCGGTCTCCGTTATCGGGGAAGAAGTGGCTGATCTCAGCCACCGCGAAAATGACATCAAAAACGCC
ATTAACCTGATGTTCTGGGGAATATAAATGTCAGGCATGAGATTATCAAAAAGGATCTTCACCTAGATCC
TTTTCACGTAGAAAGCCAGTCCGCAGAAACGGTGCTGACCCCGGATGAATGTCAGCTACTGGGCTATCTG
GACAAGGGAAAACGCAAGCGCAAAGAGAAAGCAGGTAGCTTGCAGTGGGCTTACATGGCGATAGCTAGAC
TGGGCGGTTTTATGGACAGCAAGCGAACCGGAATTGCCAGCTGGGGCGCCCTCTGGTAAGGTTGGGAAGC
CCTGCAAAGTAAACTGGATGGCTTTCTTGCCGCCAAGGATCTGATGGCGCAGGGGATCAAGCTCTGATCA
AGAGACAGGATGAGGATCGTTTCGCATGATTGAACAAGATGGATTGCACGCAGGTTCTCCGGCCGCTTGG
GTGGAGAGGCTATTCGGCTATGACTGGGCACAACAGACAATCGGCTGCTCTGATGCCGCCGTGTTCCGGC
TGTCAGCGCAGGGGCGCCCGGTTCTTTTTGTCAAGACCGACCTGTCCGGTGCCCTGAATGAACTGCAAGA
CGAGGCAGCGCGGCTATCGTGGCTGGCCACGACGGGCGTTCCTTGCGCAGCTGTGCTCGACGTTGTCACT
GAAGCGGGAAGGGACTGGCTGCTATTGGGCGAAGTGCCGGGGCAGGATCTCCTGTCATCTCACCTTGCTC
CTGCCGAGAAAGTATCCATCATGGCTGATGCAATGCGGCGGCTGCATACGCTTGATCCGGCTACCTGCCC
ATTCGACCACCAAGCGAAACATCGCATCGAGCGAGCACGTACTCGGATGGAAGCCGGTCTTGTCGATCAG
GATGATCTGGACGAAGAGCATCAGGGGCTCGCGCCAGCCGAACTGTTCGCCAGGCTCAAGGCGAGCATGC
CCGACGGCGAGGATCTCGTCGTGACCCATGGCGATGCCTGCTTGCCGAATATCATGGTGGAAAATGGCCG
CTTTTCTGGATTCATCGACTGTGGCCGGCTGGGTGTGGCGGACCGCTATCAGGACATAGCGTTGGCTACC
CGTGATATTGCTGAAGAGCTTGGCGGCGAATGGGCTGACCGCTTCCTCGTGCTTTACGGTATCGCCGCTC
CCGATTCGCAGCGCATCGCCTTCTATCGCCTTCTTGACGAGTTCTTCTGAATTATTAACGCTTACAATTT
CCTGATGCGGTATTTTCTCCTTACGCATCTGTGCGGTATTTCACACCGCATCAGGTGGCACTTTTCGGGG
AAATGTGCGCGGAACCCCTATTTGTTTATTTTTCTAAATACATTCAAATATGTATCCGCTCATGAGACAA
TAACCCTGATAAATGCTTCAATAATAGCACGTGAGGAGGGCCACCATGGCCAAGTTGACCAGTGCCGTTC
CGGTGCTCACCGCGCGCGACGTCGCCGGAGCGGTCGAGTTCTGGACCGACCGGCTCGGGTTCTCCCGGGA
CTTCGTGGAGGACGACTTCGCCGGTGTGGTCCGGGACGACGTGACCCTGTTCATCAGCGCGGTCCAGGAC
CAGGTGGTGCCGGACAACACCCTGGCCTGGGTGTGGGTGCGCGGCCTGGACGAGCTGTACGCCGAGTGGT
CGGAGGTCGTGTCCACGAACTTCCGGGACGCCTCCGGGCCGGCCATGACCGAGATCGGCGAGCAGCCGTG
GGGGCGGGAGTTCGCCCTGCGCGACCCGGCCGGCAACTGCGTGCACTTCGTGGCCGAGGAGCAGGACTGA
CACGTGCTAAAACTTCATTTTTAATTTAAAAGGATCTAGGTGAAGATCCTTTTTGATAATCTCATGACCA
AAATCCCTTAACGTGAGTTTTCGTTCCACTGAGCGTCAGACCCCGTAGAAAAGATCAAAGGATCTTCTTG
AGATCCTTTTTTTCTGCGCGTAATCTGCTGCTTGCAAACAAAAAAACCACCGCTACCAGCGGTGGTTTGT
TTGCCGGATCAAGAGCTACCAACTCTTTTTCCGAAGGTAACTGGCTTCAGCAGAGCGCAGATACCAAATA
CTGTTCTTCTAGTGTAGCCGTAGTTAGGCCACCACTTCAAGAACTCTGTAGCACCGCCTACATACCTCGC
TCTGCTAATCCTGTTACCAGTGGCTGCTGCCAGTGGCGATAAGTCGTGTCTTACCGGGTTGGACTCAAGA
CGATAGTTACCGGATAAGGCGCAGCGGTCGGGCTGAACGGGGGGTTCGTGCACACAGCCCAGCTTGGAGC
GAACGACCTACACCGAACTGAGATACCTACAGCGTGAGCTATGAGAAAGCGCCACGCTTCCCGAAGGGAG
AAAGGCGGACAGGTATCCGGTAAGCGGCAGGGTCGGAACAGGAGAGCGCACGAGGGAGCTTCCAGGGGGA
AACGCCTGGTATCTTTATAGTCCTGTCGGGTTTCGCCACCTCTGACTTGAGCGTCGATTTTTGTGATGCT
CGTCAGGGGGGCGGAGCCTATGGAAAAACGCCAGCAACGCGGCCTTTTTACGGTTCCTGGCCTTTTGCTG
GCCTTTTGCTCACATGTTCTTTCCTGCGTTATCCCCTGATTCTGTGGATAACCGTATTACCGCCTTTGAG
TGAGCTGATACCGCTCGCCGCAGCCGAACGACCGAGCGCAGCGAGTCAGTGAGCGAGGAAGCGGAAGAGC
GCC
